Addgene plasmid #50796: pCAG-GBP6-10gly-VPminx4
Purpose: Expression of a GFP-dependent transcription factor component in mammalian cells
Depositing lab: Connie Cepko. Depositing organization: Harvard Medical School. Publication: A nanobody-based system using fluorescent proteins as scaffolds for cell-specific gene manipulation. Tang JC, Szikra T, Kozorovitskiy Y, Teixiera M, Sabatini BL, Roska B, Cepko CL. Cell. 2013 Aug 15;154(4):928-39. doi: 10.1016/j.cell.2013.07.021. PubMed 23953120.
Backbone
  Vector backbone: pCAG-GFP
  Backbone size w/o insert (bp): 4823
  Total vector size (bp): 5420
  Vector type: Mammalian Expression
Growth in bacteria
  Bacterial resistance: Ampicillin, 100 μg/mL
  Growth temperature: 37°C
  Growth strain: DH5alpha
  Copy number: High Copy
Gene/Insert
  Gene/Insert name: GBP6-VPminx4 activation domain fusion protein (alt names: ADG; GBP6-10gly-VPminx4)
  Species: Synthetic
  Insert size (bp): 597
  Promoter: CAG
  Cloning method: Restriction Enzyme; 5′ cloning site AgeI (not destroyed); 3′ cloning site NotI (not destroyed)
  Sequencing primers: 5′ GGACTTCCTTTGTCCCAAATCTG; 3′ TAGCCAGAAGTCAGATGCTC
Resource information
  A portion of this plasmid was derived from a plasmid made by: GBP6 was obtained from Heinrich Leonhardt and Ulrich Rothbauer at Ludwig Maximilian University of Munich
Terms and licenses: Academic/Nonprofit Terms; Industry Terms: Not Available to Industry
Depositor comments: Tang J.C. et al. (2013). A nanobody-based system using fluorescent proteins as scaffolds for cell-specific gene manipulation. Cell. 2013 Aug 15;154(4):928-39. Note that GBP6 was verified in Addgene's quality control sequencing but cannot be displayed.
How to cite: pCAG-GBP6-10gly-VPminx4 was a gift from Connie Cepko (Addgene plasmid # 50796 ; http://n2t.net/addgene:50796 ; RRID:Addgene_50796)
