[The description below was written by a language model from this plasmid's Addgene catalogue record and pLannotate feature annotations shown in this document.]
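Description:
pCAG-GBP6-10gly-VPminx4 is a mammalian expression plasmid of about 5.4 kb built on the pCAG-GFP backbone, with the insert cloned between AgeI and NotI sites that both remain intact. It is propagated in E. coli as a high-copy plasmid through a ColE1/pUC-type origin and selected with ampicillin via the β-lactamase gene and its own promoter. The backbone also carries remnants of lac regulatory sequences and an SV40 origin of replication with an adjacent SV40 poly(A) signal. The SV40 origin can support episomal replication in cells that express large T antigen. No mammalian selection marker is annotated.

The payload is a 597 bp synthetic open reading frame encoding GBP6, a GFP-binding nanobody, joined to the VPminx4 activation domain; the name indicates a ten-glycine linker between them. Annotation detects a fragment matching the herpes simplex virus VP16 activation domain at the 3′ end of the insert. The name suggests four tandem copies of a minimal VP16 motif, though the record does not spell this out. The GBP6 portion is not annotated, and the depositor notes that it was sequence-verified but cannot be displayed. Expression is driven by the CAG promoter, made up of the CMV immediate-early enhancer, chicken β-actin promoter and a chimeric β-actin/β-globin intron, and the transcript ends at a rabbit β-globin polyadenylation signal. The short HBB "CDS" hits flanking the insert are most likely globin-derived backbone sequence rather than coding regions.

The protein serves as the activation-domain half of a GFP-dependent transcription factor. GFP acts as a scaffold, presumably bringing this component together with a separate DNA-binding partner supplied from another construct. Target gene activation is thereby restricted to GFP-expressing cells, allowing cell-specific gene manipulation.
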