Features (pLannotate 1.2.2; 19 found; start..end, strand, type, name):
      4..383     +  enhancer       CMV enhancer: human cytomegalovirus immediate early enhancer
    386..661     +  promoter       chicken β-actin promoter: No description available
    662..1670    +  intron         chimeric intron: chimera between introns from chicken β-actin and rabbit β-globin
   1668..1724    +  CDS            HBB (fragment): HBB_LEPEU - Experimental evidence at protein level: Swiss-Prot protein existence level 1. Involved in oxygen transport from the lung to the various peripheral tissues. From Lepus europaeus (European hare).
   1719..1755    +  misc_feature   MCS (fragment): multiple cloning site
   2313..2348    +  CDS            VP16 AD (fragment): transcriptional activation domain of herpes simplex virus protein VP16 (Triezenberg et al., 1988; Cousens et al., 1989); UL48
   2366..2437    +  CDS            HBB (fragment): HBB_PONPY - Experimental evidence at transcript level: Swiss-Prot protein existence level 2. Involved in oxygen transport from the lung to the various peripheral tissues. From Pongo pygmaeus (Bornean orangutan).
   2508..2563    +  polyA_signal   β-globin poly(A) signal: rabbit β-globin polyadenylation signal (Gil and Proudfoot, 1987)
   2946..2962    -  protein_bind   lac operator: The lac repressor binds to the lac operator to inhibit transcription in E. coli. This inhibition can be relieved by adding lactose or isopropyl-β-D-thiogalactopyranoside (IPTG). lac repressor encoded by lacI
   2970..3000    -  promoter       lac promoter: promoter for the E. coli lac operon
   3015..3036    -  protein_bind   CAP binding site: CAP binding activates transcription in the presence of cAMP. E. coli catabolite activator protein
   3049..3088    -  CDS            lacI (fragment): lac repressor; lacI; The lac repressor binds to the lac operator to inhibit transcription in E. coli. This inhibition can be relieved by adding lactose or isopropyl-β-D-thiogalactopyranoside (IPTG).
   3095..3117    +  promoter       SV40 promoter (fragment): SV40 enhancer and early promoter
   3141..3276    +  rep_origin     SV40 ori: SV40 origin of replication
   3296..3430    +  polyA_signal   SV40 poly(A) signal: SV40 polyadenylation signal
   3432..3486    -  CDS            lacI (fragment): lac repressor; lacI; The lac repressor binds to the lac operator to inhibit transcription in E. coli. This inhibition can be relieved by adding lactose or isopropyl-β-D-thiogalactopyranoside (IPTG).
   3669..4257    -  rep_origin     ori: high-copy-number ColE1/pMB1/pBR322/pUC origin of replication
   4428..5288    -  CDS            AmpR: β-lactamase; bla; confers resistance to ampicillin, carbenicillin, and related antibiotics
   5289..5393    -  promoter       AmpR promoter: bla
>Addgene plasmid #50796 | pCAG-GBP6-10gly-VPminx4 | depositor full sequence | sequence record 76197 | pCAG-GBP6-10gly-VPminx4 sequence 5419 bps
GTCGACATTGATTATTGACTAGTTATTAATAGTAATCAATTACGGGGTCATTAGTTCATAGCCCATATAT
GGAGTTCCGCGTTACATAACTTACGGTAAATGGCCCGCCTGGCTGACCGCCCAACGACCCCCGCCCATTG
ACGTCAATAATGACGTATGTTCCCATAGTAACGCCAATAGGGACTTTCCATTGACGTCAATGGGTGGACT
ATTTACGGTAAACTGCCCACTTGGCAGTACATCAAGTGTATCATATGCCAAGTACGCCCCCTATTGACGT
CAATGACGGTAAATGGCCCGCCTGGCATTATGCCCAGTACATGACCTTATGGGACTTTCCTACTTGGCAG
TACATCTACGTATTAGTCATCGCTATTACCATGGGTCGAGGTGAGCCCCACGTTCTGCTTCACTCTCCCC
ATCTCCCCCCCCTCCCCACCCCCAATTTTGTATTTATTTATTTTTTAATTATTTTGTGCAGCGATGGGGG
CGGGGGGGGGGGGGGCGCGCGCCAGGCGGGGCGGGGCGGGGCGAGGGGCGGGGCGGGGCGAGGCGGAGAG
GTGCGGCGGCAGCCAATCAGAGCGGCGCGCTCCGAAAGTTTCCTTTTATGGCGAGGCGGCGGCGGCGGCG
GCCCTATAAAAAGCGAAGCGCGCGGCGGGCGGGAGTCGCTGCGTTGCCTTCGCCCCGTGCCCCGCTCCGC
GCCGCCTCGCGCCGCCCGCCCCGGCTCTGACTGACCGCGTTACTCCCACAGGTGAGCGGGCGGGACGGCC
CTTCTCCTCCGGGCTGTAATTAGCGCTTGGTTTAATGACGGCTCGTTTCTTTTCTGTGGCTGCGTGAAAG
CCTTAAAGGGCTCCGGGAGGGCCCTTTGTGCGGGGGGGAGCGGCTCGGGGGGTGCGTGCGTGTGTGTGTG
CGTGGGGAGCGCCGCGTGCGGCCCGCGCTGCCCGGCGGCTGTGAGCGCTGCGGGCGCGGCGCGGGGCTTT
GTGCGCTCCGCGTGTGCGCGAGGGGAGCGCGGCCGGGGGCGGTGCCCCGCGGTGCGGGGGGGCTGCGAGG
GGAACAAAGGCTGCGTGCGGGGTGTGTGCGTGGGGGGGTGAGCAGGGGGTGTGGGCGCGGCGGTCGGGCT
GTAACCCCCCCCTGCACCCCCCTCCCCGAGTTGCTGAGCACGGCCCGGCTTCGGGTGCGGGGCTCCGTGC
GGGGCGTGGCGCGGGGCTCGCCGTGCCGGGCGGGGGGTGGCGGCAGGTGGGGGTGCCGGGCGGGGCGGGG
CCGCCTCGGGCCGGGGAGGGCTCGGGGGAGGGGCGCGGCGGCCCCGGAGCGCCGGCGGCTGTCGAGGCGC
GGCGAGCCGCAGCCATTGCCTTTTATGGTAATCGTGCGAGAGGGCGCAGGGACTTCCTTTGTCCCAAATC
TGGCGGAGCCGAAATCTGGGAGGCGCCGCCGCACCCCCTCTAGCGGGCGCGGGCGAAGCGGTGCGGCGCC
GGCAGGAAGGAAATGGGCGGGGAGGGCCTTCGTGCGTCGCCGCGCCGCCGTCCCCTTCTCCATCTCCAGC
CTCGGGGCTGCCGCAGGGGGACGGCTGCCTTCGGGGGGGACGGGGCAGGGCGGGGTTCGGCTTCTGGCGT
GTGACCGGCGGCTCTAGAGCCTCTGCTAACCATGTTCATGCCTTCTTCTTTTTCCTACAGCTCCTGGGCA
ACGTGCTGGTTATTGTGCTGTCTCATCATTTTGGCAAAGAATTCTGCAGTCGACGGTACCGCGGGCCCGG
GATCCACCGGTGCCACCNNNNNNNNNNNNNNNNNNNNNNNNNNNNNNNNNNNNNNNNNNNNNNNNNNNNN
NNNNNNNNNNNNNNNNNNNNNNNNNNNNNNNNNNNNNNNNNNNNNNNNNNNNNNNNNNNNNNNNNNNNNN
NNNNNNNNNNNNNNNNNNNNNNNNNNNNNNNNNNNNNNNNNNNNNNNNNNNNNNNNNNNNNNNNNNNNNN
NNNNNNNNNNNNNNNNNNNNNNNNNNNNNNNNNNNNNNNNNNNNNNNNNNNNNNNNNNNNNNNNNNNNNN
NNNNNNNNNNNNNNNNNNNNNNNNNNNNNNNNNNNNNNNNNNNNNNNNNNNNNNNNNNNNNNNNNNNNNN
NNNNNNNNNNNNNNNNNNNNNNNNNNNNNNNNNNNNNNNNNNNNNNNNNNGCTAGCGGAGGAGGTGGTGG
AGGTGGAGGTGGAGGTCAATTGCCTACCGACGCCCTGGACGACTTCGACCTGGACATGCTGCCCGCCGAT
GCCCTGGATGATTTTGATCTGGATATGCTCCCTGCTGACGCTCTCGATGACTTCGATCTCGATATGCTGC
CAGCCGACGCGCTAGACGATTTCGATCTGGACATGTTGCCAGGCTAAGCGGCCGCACTCCTCAGGTGCAG
GCTGCCTATCAGAAGGTGGTGGCTGGTGTGGCCAATGCCCTGGCTCACAAATACCACTGAGATCTTTTTC
CCTCTGCCAAAAATTATGGGGACATCATGAAGCCCCTTGAGCATCTGACTTCTGGCTAATAAAGGAAATT
TATTTTCATTGCAATAGTGTGTTGGAATTTTTTGTGTCTCTCACTCGGAAGGACATATGGGAGGGCAAAT
CATTTAAAACATCAGAATGAGTATTTGGTTTAGAGTTTGGCAACATATGCCATATGCTGGCTGCCATGAA
CAAAGGTGGCTATAAAGAGGTCATCAGTATATGAAACAGCCCCCTGCTGTCCATTCCTTATTCCATAGAA
AAGCCTTGACTTGAGGTTAGATTTTTTTTATATTTTGTTTTGTGTTATTTTTTTCTTTAACATCCCTAAA
ATTTTCCTTACATGTTTTACTAGCCAGATTTTTCCTCCTCTCCTGACTACTCCCAGTCATAGCTGTCCCT
CTTCTCTTATGAAGATCCCTCGACCTGCAGCCCAAGCTTGGCGTAATCATGGTCATAGCTGTTTCCTGTG
TGAAATTGTTATCCGCTCACAATTCCACACAACATACGAGCCGGAAGCATAAAGTGTAAAGCCTGGGGTG
CCTAATGAGTGAGCTAACTCACATTAATTGCGTTGCGCTCACTGCCCGCTTTCCAGTCGGGAAACCTGTC
GTGCCAGCGGATCCGCATCTCAATTAGTCAGCAACCATAGTCCCGCCCCTAACTCCGCCCATCCCGCCCC
TAACTCCGCCCAGTTCCGCCCATTCTCCGCCCCATGGCTGACTAATTTTTTTTATTTATGCAGAGGCCGA
GGCCGCCTCGGCCTCTGAGCTATTCCAGAAGTAGTGAGGAGGCTTTTTTGGAGGCCTAGGCTTTTGCAAA
AAGCTAACTTGTTTATTGCAGCTTATAATGGTTACAAATAAAGCAATAGCATCACAAATTTCACAAATAA
AGCATTTTTTTCACTGCATTCTAGTTGTGGTTTGTCCAAACTCATCAATGTATCTTATCATGTCTGGATC
CGCTGCATTAATGAATCGGCCAACGCGCGGGGAGAGGCGGTTTGCGTATTGGGCGCTCTTCCGCTTCCTC
GCTCACTGACTCGCTGCGCTCGGTCGTTCGGCTGCGGCGAGCGGTATCAGCTCACTCAAAGGCGGTAATA
CGGTTATCCACAGAATCAGGGGATAACGCAGGAAAGAACATGTGAGCAAAAGGCCAGCAAAAGGCCAGGA
ACCGTAAAAAGGCCGCGTTGCTGGCGTTTTTCCATAGGCTCCGCCCCCCTGACGAGCATCACAAAAATCG
ACGCTCAAGTCAGAGGTGGCGAAACCCGACAGGACTATAAAGATACCAGGCGTTTCCCCCTGGAAGCTCC
CTCGTGCGCTCTCCTGTTCCGACCCTGCCGCTTACCGGATACCTGTCCGCCTTTCTCCCTTCGGGAAGCG
TGGCGCTTTCTCAATGCTCACGCTGTAGGTATCTCAGTTCGGTGTAGGTCGTTCGCTCCAAGCTGGGCTG
TGTGCACGAACCCCCCGTTCAGCCCGACCGCTGCGCCTTATCCGGTAACTATCGTCTTGAGTCCAACCCG
GTAAGACACGACTTATCGCCACTGGCAGCAGCCACTGGTAACAGGATTAGCAGAGCGAGGTATGTAGGCG
GTGCTACAGAGTTCTTGAAGTGGTGGCCTAACTACGGCTACACTAGAAGGACAGTATTTGGTATCTGCGC
TCTGCTGAAGCCAGTTACCTTCGGAAAAAGAGTTGGTAGCTCTTGATCCGGCAAACAAACCACCGCTGGT
AGCGGTGGTTTTTTTGTTTGCAAGCAGCAGATTACGCGCAGAAAAAAAGGATCTCAAGAAGATCCTTTGA
TCTTTTCTACGGGGTCTGACGCTCAGTGGAACGAAAACTCACGTTAAGGGATTTTGGTCATGAGATTATC
AAAAAGGATCTTCACCTAGATCCTTTTAAATTAAAAATGAAGTTTTAAATCAATCTAAAGTATATATGAG
TAAACTTGGTCTGACAGTTACCAATGCTTAATCAGTGAGGCACCTATCTCAGCGATCTGTCTATTTCGTT
CATCCATAGTTGCCTGACTCCCCGTCGTGTAGATAACTACGATACGGGAGGGCTTACCATCTGGCCCCAG
TGCTGCAATGATACCGCGAGACCCACGCTCACCGGCTCCAGATTTATCAGCAATAAACCAGCCAGCCGGA
AGGGCCGAGCGCAGAAGTGGTCCTGCAACTTTATCCGCCTCCATCCAGTCTATTAATTGTTGCCGGGAAG
CTAGAGTAAGTAGTTCGCCAGTTAATAGTTTGCGCAACGTTGTTGCCATTGCTACAGGCATCGTGGTGTC
ACGCTCGTCGTTTGGTATGGCTTCATTCAGCTCCGGTTCCCAACGATCAAGGCGAGTTACATGATCCCCC
ATGTTGTGCAAAAAAGCGGTTAGCTCCTTCGGTCCTCCGATCGTTGTCAGAAGTAAGTTGGCCGCAGTGT
TATCACTCATGGTTATGGCAGCACTGCATAATTCTCTTACTGTCATGCCATCCGTAAGATGCTTTTCTGT
GACTGGTGAGTACTCAACCAAGTCATTCTGAGAATAGTGTATGCGGCGACCGAGTTGCTCTTGCCCGGCG
TCAATACGGGATAATACCGCGCCACATAGCAGAACTTTAAAAGTGCTCATCATTGGAAAACGTTCTTCGG
GGCGAAAACTCTCAAGGATCTTACCGCTGTTGAGATCCAGTTCGATGTAACCCACTCGTGCACCCAACTG
ATCTTCAGCATCTTTTACTTTCACCAGCGTTTCTGGGTGAGCAAAAACAGGAAGGCAAAATGCCGCAAAA
AAGGGAATAAGGGCGACACGGAAATGTTGAATACTCATACTCTTCCTTTTTCAATATTATTGAAGCATTT
ATCAGGGTTATTGTCTCATGAGCGGATACATATTTGAATGTATTTAGAAAAATAAACAAATAGGGGTTCC
GCGCACATTTCCCCGAAAAGTGCCACCTG
