>Addgene plasmid #50796 | pCAG-GBP6-10gly-VPminx4 | addgene partial sequence | sequence record 81447 | Bglob-pA-R 5'-ttttggcagagggaaaaaga-3'
AACAGGGCATTGGCCACACCAGCCACCACCTTCTGATAGGCAGCCTGCACCTGAGGAGTGCGGCCGCTTA
GCCTGGCAACATGTCCAGATCGAAATCGTCTAGCGCGTCGGCTGGCAGCATATCGAGATCGAAGTCATCG
AGAGCGTCAGCAGGGAGCATATCCAGATCAAAATCATCCAGGGCATCGGCGGGCAGCATGTCCAGGTCGA
AGTCGTCCAGGGCGTCGGTAGGCAATTGACCTCCACCTCCACCTCCACCACCTCCTCCGCTAGCNNNNNN
NNNNNNNNNNNNNNNNNNNNNNNNNNNNNNNNNNNNNNNNNNNNNNNNNNNNNNNNNNNNNNNNNNNNNN
NNNNNNNNNNNNNNNNNNNNNNNNNNNNNNNNNNNNNNNNNNNNNNNNNNNNNNNNNNNNNNNNNNNNNN
NNNNNNNNNNNNNNNNNNNNNNNNNNNNNNNNNNNNNNNNNNNNNNNNNNNNNNNNNNNNNNNNNNNNNN
NNNNNNNNNNNNNNNNNNNNNNNNNNNNNNNNNNNNNNNNNNNNNNNNNNNNNNNNNNNNNNNNNNNNNN
NNNNNNNNNNNNNNNNNNNNNNNNNNNNNNNNNNNNNNNNNNNNNNNNNNNNNNNNNNNNNNNNNNNNNN
NNNNNNNNNNNNNNNNNNNNNNNNNNNGGTGGCACCGGTGGATCCCGGGCCCGCGGTACCGTCGACTGCA
GAATTCTTTGCCAAAATGATGAGACAGCACAATAACCAGCACGTTGCCCAGGAGCTGTAGGAAAAAGAAG
AAGGCATGAACATGGTTAGCAGAGGCTCTAGAGCCGCCGGTCACACGCCAGAA
